Addgene plasmid #240608: ACE2-Mutant-C4
Purpose: To test ACE2 cleavage by TMPRSS2. This protease targets R and K amino acids of ACE2, so these amino acids were substituted by A at Cluster 4 located within the collectrin-like site on ACE2
Depositing lab: Zaid Abassi. Depositing organization: Technion Research and Development Foundation.
Backbone
  Vector backbone: pcDNA3.1(-)
  Backbone size w/o insert (bp): 5378
  Vector type: Mammalian Expression
Growth in bacteria
  Bacterial resistance: Ampicillin, 100 μg/mL
  Growth temperature: 37°C
  Growth strain: DH5alpha
  Copy number: High Copy
Gene/Insert
  Gene/Insert name: Angiotensin-converting enzyme 2 (alt name: ACE2)
  Species: H. sapiens (human)
  Insert size (bp): 2472
  Mutation: Arginine (R) and Lysine (K) residues on ACE2-cluster 4 (C4 amio acids range 697-716) are substituted by alanine (A). See Depositor Comments below.
  Entrez Gene: ACE2 (a.k.a. ACEH)
  Promoter: CMV
  Tag / fusion protein: FLAG tag (C terminal on insert)
  Cloning method: Gibson Cloning
  Sequencing primers: 3′ bGH-R primer: TAGAAGGCACAGTCGAGG
Resource information
  A portion of this plasmid was derived from a plasmid made by: Hyeryun Choe (Addgene Plasmid #1786)
Terms and licenses: Academic/Nonprofit Terms; Industry Terms: Not Available to Industry
Depositor comments: Please note: This plasmid contains a 33 amino acid insertion that adds repetitions of the signal peptide of ACE2. It is not known how this impacts the plasmid's function, but it could still be utilized to assess ACE2 cleavage by TMPRSS2 The sequences encoding ACE2 mutants with a C-terminal FLAG tag were generated in two steps. In step 1, ACE2 mutant inserts were generated by overlap-extension PCR with specific primers. In step 2, the mutated ACE2 PCR insert was inserted into pcDNA 3.1 vector using the NEBuilder HiFi DNA Assembly kit. The integrity of all PCR-amplified sequences was confirmed by automated sequence analysis.
How to cite: ACE2-Mutant-C4 was a gift from Zaid Abassi (Addgene plasmid # 240608 ; http://n2t.net/addgene:240608 ; RRID:Addgene_240608)
