[The description below was written by a language model from this plasmid's Addgene catalogue record and pLannotate feature annotations shown in this document.]
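Description:
ACE2-Mutant-C4 is a mammalian expression plasmid built on the pcDNA3.1(-) backbone that carries human angiotensin-converting enzyme 2 (ACE2) with a C-terminal FLAG tag. The coding sequence sits downstream of the human cytomegalovirus immediate-early enhancer and promoter, with a T7 promoter between them, and transcripts are terminated by the bovine growth hormone polyadenylation signal. In bacteria the plasmid replicates from a high-copy ColE1/pUC-type origin and is selected with ampicillin through the β-lactamase gene; an f1 origin is also present. A separate SV40 early promoter drives the Tn5 aminoglycoside phosphotransferase (NeoR/KanR) followed by an SV40 poly(A) signal, which allows G418 selection in transfected mammalian cells. The small fragments annotated as ble, lacI, bom and truncated HIV-1 LTR appear to be short backbone-derived matches rather than functional elements.

The insert is a mutant in which the arginine and lysine residues of "cluster 4" (residues 697–716, within the collectrin-like region of ACE2) are replaced by alanine. Because TMPRSS2 cleaves at arginine and lysine residues, removing them from this cluster lets users test whether the region is needed for TMPRSS2-mediated cleavage of ACE2, with the FLAG epitope available to detect the protein and its C-terminal fragments. The mutant was made by overlap-extension PCR and assembled into the vector by Gibson-type cloning, with part of the construct derived from an earlier ACE2 plasmid. The depositor notes that the plasmid contains a 33-amino-acid insertion that repeats the ACE2 signal peptide. Its functional effect is unknown, though the construct is still considered usable for cleavage assays.
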