Features (pLannotate 1.2.2; 20 found; start..end, strand, type, name):
     42..266     +  polyA_signal   bGH poly(A) signal: bovine growth hormone polyadenylation signal
    270..291     +  promoter       SV40 promoter (fragment): SV40 enhancer and early promoter
    312..740     +  rep_origin     f1 ori (sequence partly withheld): f1 bacteriophage origin of replication; arrow indicates direction of (+) strand synthesis
    754..1083    +  promoter       SV40 promoter: SV40 enhancer and early promoter
   1150..1942    +  CDS            NeoR/KanR: aminoglycoside phosphotransferase from Tn5; aph(3')-II (or nptII); confers resistance to neomycin, kanamycin, and G418 (Geneticin®)
   1963..2121    +  CDS            ble (fragment): BLE_KLEPN - Experimental evidence at protein level: Swiss-Prot protein existence level 1. Binding protein with a strong affinity to the bleomycin family of antibiotics. Binds to CL990; an antimitotic-antibiotic compound. From Klebsiella pneumoniae.
   2116..2237    +  polyA_signal   SV40 poly(A) signal: SV40 polyadenylation signal
   2310..2326    -  protein_bind   lac operator: The lac repressor binds to the lac operator to inhibit transcription in E. coli. This inhibition can be relieved by adding lactose or isopropyl-β-D-thiogalactopyranoside (IPTG). lac repressor encoded by lacI
   2334..2364    -  promoter       lac promoter: promoter for the E. coli lac operon
   2379..2400    -  protein_bind   CAP binding site: CAP binding activates transcription in the presence of cAMP. E. coli catabolite activator protein
   2413..2505    -  CDS            lacI (fragment): lac repressor; lacI; The lac repressor binds to the lac operator to inhibit transcription in E. coli. This inhibition can be relieved by adding lactose or isopropyl-β-D-thiogalactopyranoside (IPTG).
   2688..3276    -  rep_origin     ori: high-copy-number ColE1/pMB1/pBR322/pUC origin of replication
   3447..4307    -  CDS            AmpR: β-lactamase; bla; confers resistance to ampicillin, carbenicillin, and related antibiotics
   4308..4412    -  promoter       AmpR promoter: bla
   4471..4523    -  misc_feature   bom (fragment): basis of mobility region from pBR322
   4678..5057    +  enhancer       CMV enhancer: human cytomegalovirus immediate early enhancer
   5058..5261    +  promoter       CMV promoter: human cytomegalovirus (CMV) immediate early promoter
   5257..5290    +  LTR            5' LTR (truncated) (fragment): truncated 5' long terminal repeat (LTR) from HIV-1
   5306..5324    +  promoter       T7 promoter: promoter for bacteriophage T7 RNA polymerase
   5510..7906    +  CDS            ACE2: ACE2_HUMAN - Experimental evidence at protein level: Swiss-Prot protein existence level 1. [Isoform 2]: (Microbial infection) Non-functional as a receptor for human coronavirus SARS-CoV-2. From Homo sapiens (Human).
>Addgene plasmid #240608 | ACE2-Mutant-C4 | addgene full sequence | sequence record 483854 | Addgene NGS Result
GCTTGGATCCGCGTTAAGTTTAAACCGCTGATCAGCCTCGACTGTGCCTTCTAGTTGCCAGCCATCTGTT
GTTTGCCCCTCCCCCGTGCCTTCCTTGACCCTGGAAGGTGCCACTCCCACTGTCCTTTCCTAATAAAATG
AGGAAATTGCATCGCATTGTCTGAGTAGGTGTCATTCTATTCTGGGGGGTGGGGTGGGGCAGGACAGCAA
GGGGGAGGATTGGGAAGACAATAGCAGGCATGCTGGGGATGCGGTGGGCTCTATGGCTTCTGAGGCGGAA
AGAACCAGCTGGGGCTCTAGGGGGTATCCCC
[124 nt withheld, positions 312-435]
C
[91 nt withheld, positions 437-527]
A
[49 nt withheld, positions 529-577]
CCTTTGACGTTGGAGTCCACGTTCTTT
[37 nt withheld, positions 605-641]
ACCCTATCTCGGTCTATTCTTTTGATTTATAAGGGATTTTGCCGATTTCGGCCTATTGGTTAAAAAATGA
GCTGATTTAACAAAAATTTAACGCGAATTAATTCTGTGGAATGTGTGTCAGTTAGGGTGTGGAAAGTCCC
CAGGCTCCCCAGCAGGCAGAAGTATGCAAAGCATGCATCTCAATTAGTCAGCAACCAGGTGTGGAAAGTC
CCCAGGCTCCCCAGCAGGCAGAAGTATGCAAAGCATGCATCTCAATTAGTCAGCAACCATAGTCCCGCCC
CTAACTCCGCCCATCCCGCCCCTAACTCCGCCCAGTTCCGCCCATTCTCCGCCCCATGGCTGACTAATTT
TTTTTATTTATGCAGAGGCCGAGGCCGCCTCTGCCTCTGAGCTATTCCAGAAGTAGTGAGGAGGCTTTTT
TGGAGGCCTAGGCTTTTGCAAAAAGCTCCCGGGAGCTTGTATATCCATTTTCGGATCTGATCAAGAGACA
GGATGAGGATCGTTTCGCATGATTGAACAAGATGGATTGCACGCAGGTTCTCCGGCCGCTTGGGTGGAGA
GGCTATTCGGCTATGACTGGGCAACAGACAATCGGCTGCTCTGATGCCGCCGTGTTCCGGCTGTCAGCGC
AGGGGCGCCCGGTTCTTTTTGTCAAGACCGACCTGTCCGGTGCCCTGAATGAACTGCAGGACGAGGCAGC
GCGGCTATCGTGGCTGGCCACGACGGGCGTTCCTTGCGCAGCTGTGCTCGACGTTGTCACTGAAGCGGGA
AGGGACTGGCTGCTATTGGGCGAAGTGCCGGGGCAGGATCTCCTGTCATCTCACCTTGCTCCTGCCGAGA
AAGTATCCATCATGGCTGATGCAATGCGGCGGCTGCATACGCTTGATCCGGCTACCTGCCCATTCGACCA
CCAAGCGAAACATCGCATCGAGCGAGCACGTACTCGGATGGAAGCCGGTCTTGTCGATCAGGATGATCTG
GACGAAGAGCATCAGGGGCTCGCGCCAGCCGAACTGTTCGCCAGGCTCAAGGCGCGCATGCCCGACGGCG
AGGATCTCGTCGTGACCCATGGCGATGCCTGCTTGCCGAATATCATGGTGGAAAATGGCCGCTTTTCTGG
ATTCATCGACTGTGGCCGGCTGGGTGTGGCGGACCGCTATCAGGACATAGCGTTGGCTACCCGTGATATT
GCTGAAGAGCTTGGCGGCGAATGGGCTGACCGCTTCCTCGTGCTTTACGGTATCGCCGCTCCCGATTCGC
AGCGCATCGCCTTCTATCGCCTTCTTGACGAGTTCTTCTGAGCGGGACTCTGGGGTTCGAAATGACCGAC
CAAGCGACGCCCAACCTGCCATCACGAGATTTCGATTCCACCGCCGCCTTCTATGAAAGGTTGGGCTTCG
GAATCGTTTTCCGGGACGCCGGCTGGATGATCCTCCAGCGCGGGGATCTCATGCTGGAGTTCTTCGCCCA
CCCCAACTTGTTTATTGCAGCTTATAATGGTTACAAATAAAGCAATAGCATCACAAATTTCACAAATAAA
GCATTTTTTTCACTGCATTCTAGTTGTGGTTTGTCCAAACTCATCAATGTATCTTATCATGTCTGTATAC
CGTCGACCTCTAGCTAGAGCTTGGCGTAATCATGGTCATAGCTGTTTCCTGTGTGAAATTGTTATCCGCT
CACAATTCCACACAACATACGAGCCGGAAGCATAAAGTGTAAAGCCTGGGGTGCCTAATGAGTGAGCTAA
CTCACATTAATTGCGTTGCGCTCACTGCCCGCTTTCCAGTCGGGAAACCTGTCGTGCCAGCTGCATTAAT
GAATCGGCCAACGCGCGGGGAGAGGCGGTTTGCGTATTGGGCGCTCTTCCGCTTCCTCGCTCACTGACTC
GCTGCGCTCGGTCGTTCGGCTGCGGCGAGCGGTATCAGCTCACTCAAAGGCGGTAATACGGTTATCCACA
GAATCAGGGGATAACGCAGGAAAGAACATGTGAGCAAAAGGCCAGCAAAAGGCCAGGAACCGTAAAAAGG
CCGCGTTGCTGGCGTTTTTCCATAGGCTCCGCCCCCCTGACGAGCATCACAAAAATCGACGCTCAAGTCA
GAGGTGGCGAAACCCGACAGGACTATAAAGATACCAGGCGTTTCCCCCTGGAAGCTCCCTCGTGCGCTCT
CCTGTTCCGACCCTGCCGCTTACCGGATACCTGTCCGCCTTTCTCCCTTCGGGAAGCGTGGCGCTTTCTC
ATAGCTCACGCTGTAGGTATCTCAGTTCGGTGTAGGTCGTTCGCTCCAAGCTGGGCTGTGTGCACGAACC
CCCCGTTCAGCCCGACCGCTGCGCCTTATCCGGTAACTATCGTCTTGAGTCCAACCCGGTAAGACACGAC
TTATCGCCACTGGCAGCAGCCACTGGTAACAGGATTAGCAGAGCGAGGTATGTAGGCGGTGCTACAGAGT
TCTTGAAGTGGTGGCCTAACTACGGCTACACTAGAAGAACAGTATTTGGTATCTGCGCTCTGCTGAAGCC
AGTTACCTTCGGAAAAAGAGTTGGTAGCTCTTGATCCGGCAAACAAACCACCGCTGGTAGCGGTGGTTTT
TTTGTTTGCAAGCAGCAGATTACGCGCAGAAAAAAAGGATCTCAAGAAGATCCTTTGATCTTTTCTACGG
GGTCTGACGCTCAGTGGAACGAAAACTCACGTTAAGGGATTTTGGTCATGAGATTATCAAAAAGGATCTT
CACCTAGATCCTTTTAAATTAAAAATGAAGTTTTAAATCAATCTAAAGTATATATGAGTAAACTTGGTCT
GACAGTTACCAATGCTTAATCAGTGAGGCACCTATCTCAGCGATCTGTCTATTTCGTTCATCCATAGTTG
CCTGACTCCCCGTCGTGTAGATAACTACGATACGGGAGGGCTTACCATCTGGCCCCAGTGCTGCAATGAT
ACCGCGAGACCCACGCTCACCGGCTCCAGATTTATCAGCAATAAACCAGCCAGCCGGAAGGGCCGAGCGC
AGAAGTGGTCCTGCAACTTTATCCGCCTCCATCCAGTCTATTAATTGTTGCCGGGAAGCTAGAGTAAGTA
GTTCGCCAGTTAATAGTTTGCGCAACGTTGTTGCCATTGCTACAGGCATCGTGGTGTCACGCTCGTCGTT
TGGTATGGCTTCATTCAGCTCCGGTTCCCAACGATCAAGGCGAGTTACATGATCCCCCATGTTGTGCAAA
AAAGCGGTTAGCTCCTTCGGTCCTCCGATCGTTGTCAGAAGTAAGTTGGCCGCAGTGTTATCACTCATGG
TTATGGCAGCACTGCATAATTCTCTTACTGTCATGCCATCCGTAAGATGCTTTTCTGTGACTGGTGAGTA
CTCAACCAAGTCATTCTGAGAATAGTGTATGCGGCGACCGAGTTGCTCTTGCCCGGCGTCAATACGGGAT
AATACCGCGCCACATAGCAGAACTTTAAAAGTGCTCATCATTGGAAAACGTTCTTCGGGGCGAAAACTCT
CAAGGATCTTACCGCTGTTGAGATCCAGTTCGATGTAACCCACTCGTGCACCCAACTGATCTTCAGCATC
TTTTACTTTCACCAGCGTTTCTGGGTGAGCAAAAACAGGAAGGCAAAATGCCGCAAAAAAGGGAATAAGG
GCGACACGGAAATGTTGAATACTCATACTCTTCCTTTTTCAATATTATTGAAGCATTTATCAGGGTTATT
GTCTCATGAGCGGATACATATTTGAATGTATTTAGAAAAATAAACAAATAGGGGTTCCGCGCACATTTCC
CCGAAAAGTGCCACCTGACGTCGACGGATCGGGAGATCTCCCGATCCCCTATGGTGCACTCTCAGTACAA
TCTGCTCTGATGCCGCATAGTTAAGCCAGTATCTGCTCCCTGCTTGTGTGTTGGAGGTCGCTGAGTAGTG
CGCGAGCAAAATTTAAGCTACAACAAGGCAAGGCTTGACCGACAATTGCATGAAGAATCTGCTTAGGGTT
AGGCGTTTTGCGCTGCTTCGCGATGTACGGGCCAGATATACGCGTTGACATTGATTATTGACTAGTTATT
AATAGTAATCAATTACGGGGTCATTAGTTCATAGCCCATATATGGAGTTCCGCGTTACATAACTTACGGT
AAATGGCCCGCCTGGCTGACCGCCCAACGACCCCCGCCCATTGACGTCAATAATGACGTATGTTCCCATA
GTAACGCCAATAGGGACTTTCCATTGACGTCAATGGGTGGAGTATTTACGGTAAACTGCCCACTTGGCAG
TACATCAAGTGTATCATATGCCAAGTACGCCCCCTATTGACGTCAATGACGGTAAATGGCCCGCCTGGCA
TTATGCCCAGTACATGACCTTATGGGACTTTCCTACTTGGCAGTACATCTACGTATTAGTCATCGCTATT
ACCATGGTGATGCGGTTTTGGCAGTACATCAATGGGCGTGGATAGCGGTTTGACTCACGGGGATTTCCAA
GTCTCCACCCCATTGACGTCAATGGGAGTTTGTTTTGGCACCAAAATCAACGGGACTTTCCAAAATGTCG
TAACAACTCCGCCCCATTGACGCAAATGGGCGGTAGGCGTGTACGGTGGGAGGTCTATATAAGCAGAGCT
CTCTGGCTAACTAGAGAACCCACTGCTTACTGGCTTATCGAAATTAATACGACTCACTATAGGGAGACCC
AAGCTGGCTAGCGTTTAAACGGCAGTCAGCTAGCCATGTCAAGCTCTTCCTGGCTCTAGCCATGTCAAGC
TCTTCCTGGCTCAGTCAGCTAGCCATGTCAAGCTCTTCCTGGCTCAGTCAGCTAGCCATGTCAAGCTCTT
CCTGGCTCAGTCAGCTAGCCATGTCAAGCTCTTCCTGGCTCCTTCTCAGCCTTGTTGCTGTAACTGCTGC
TCAGTCCACCATTGAGGAACAGGCCAAGACATTTTTGGACAAGTTTAACCACGAAGCCGAAGACCTGTTC
TATCAAAGTTCACTTGCTTCTTGGAATTATAACACCAATATTACTGAAGAGAATGTCCAAAACATGAATA
ATGCTGGGGACAAATGGTCTGCCTTTTTAAAGGAACAGTCCACACTTGCCCAAATGTATCCACTACAAGA
AATTCAGAATCTCACAGTCAAGCTTCAGCTGCAGGCTCTTCAGCAAAATGGGTCTTCAGTGCTCTCAGAA
GACAAGAGCAAACGGTTGAACACAATTCTAAATACAATGAGCACCATCTACAGTACTGGAAAAGTTTGTA
ACCCAGATAATCCACAAGAATGCTTATTACTTGAACCAGGTTTGAATGAAATAATGGCAAACAGTTTAGA
CTACAATGAGAGGCTCTGGGCTTGGGAAAGCTGGAGATCTGAGGTCGGCAAGCAGCTGAGGCCATTATAT
GAAGAGTATGTGGTCTTGAAAAATGAGATGGCAAGAGCAAATCATTATGAGGACTATGGGGATTATTGGA
GAGGAGACTATGAAGTAAATGGGGTAGATGGCTATGACTACAGCCGCGGCCAGTTGATTGAAGATGTGGA
ACATACCTTTGAAGAGATTAAACCATTATATGAACATCTTCATGCCTATGTGAGGGCAAAGTTGATGAAT
GCCTATCCTTCCTATATCAGTCCAATTGGATGCCTCCCTGCTCATTTGCTTGGTGATATGTGGGGTAGAT
TTTGGACAAATCTGTACTCTTTGACAGTTCCCTTTGGACAGAAACCAAACATAGATGTTACTGATGCAAT
GGTGGACCAGGCCTGGGATGCACAGAGAATATTCAAGGAGGCCGAGAAGTTCTTTGTATCTGTTGGTCTT
CCTAATATGACTCAAGGATTCTGGGAAAATTCCATGCTAACGGACCCAGGAAATGTTCAGAAAGCAGTCT
GCCATCCCACAGCTTGGGACCTGGGGAAGGGCGACTTCAGGATCCTTATGTGCACAAAGGTGACAATGGA
CGACTTCCTGACAGCTCATCATGAGATGGGGCATATCCAGTATGATATGGCATATGCTGCACAACCTTTT
CTGCTAAGAAATGGAGCTAATGAAGGATTCCATGAAGCTGTTGGGGAAATCATGTCACTTTCTGCAGCCA
CACCTAAGCATTTAAAATCCATTGGTCTTCTGTCACCCGATTTTCAAGAAGACAATGAAACAGAAATAAA
CTTCCTGCTCAAACAAGCACTCACGATTGTTGGGACTCTGCCATTTACTTACATGTTAGAGAAGTGGAGG
TGGATGGTCTTTAAAGGGGAAATTCCCAAAGACCAGTGGATGAAAAAGTGGTGGGAGATGAAGCGAGAGA
TAGTTGGGGTGGTGGAACCTGTGCCCCATGATGAAACATACTGTGACCCCGCATCTCTGTTCCATGTTTC
TAATGATTACTCATTCATTCGATATTACACAAGGACCCTTTACCAATTCCAGTTTCAAGAAGCACTTTGT
CAAGCAGCTAAACATGAAGGCCCTCTGCACAAATGTGACATCTCAAACTCTACAGAAGCTGGACAGAAAC
TGTTCAATATGCTGAGGCTTGGAAAATCAGAACCCTGGACCCTAGCATTGGAAAATGTTGTAGGAGCAAA
GAACATGAATGTAAGGCCACTGCTCAACTACTTTGAGCCCTTATTTACCTGGCTGAAAGACCAGAACAAG
AATTCTTTTGTGGGATGGAGTACCGACTGGAGTCCATATGCAGACCAAAGCATCAAAGTGAGGATAAGCC
TAAAATCAGCTCTTGGAGATAAAGCATATGAATGGAACGACAATGAAATGTACCTGTTCCGATCATCTGT
TGCATATGCTATGAGGCAGTACTTTTTAAAAGTAAAAAATCAGATGATTCTTTTTGGGGAGGAGGATGTG
CGAGTGGCTAATTTGAAACCAAGAATCTCCTTTAATTTCTTTGTCACTGCACCTAAAAATGTGTCTGATA
TCATTCCTGCTACTGAAGTTGAAGCTGCCATCGCAATGTCCGCAAGCGCTATCAATGACGCTTTCGCACT
GAATGACAACAGCCTAGAGTTTCTGGGGATACAGCCAACACTTGGACCTCCTAACCAGCCCCCTGTTTCC
ATATGGCTGATTGTTTTTGGAGTTGTGATGGGAGTGATAGTGGTTGGCATTGTCATCCTGATCTTCACTG
GGATCAGAGATCGGAAGAAGAAAAATAAAGCAAGAAGTGGAGAAAATCCTTATGCCTCCATCGATATTAG
CAAAGGAGAAAATAATCCAGGATTCCAAAACACTGATGATGTTCAGACCTCCTTTGGTACCGAGACCTCC
CAGGTGGCGCCCGCTGACTACAAAGACGATGACGACAAGTAATCTAGACAGTCA
